>Addgene plasmid #73052 | pCIG AKT3 S472A | depositor full sequence | sequence record 134141 | pCIG AKT3 S472A sequence 7647 bps
CAAAAGGCCAGGAACCGTAAAAAGGCCGCGTTGCTGGCGTTTTTCCATAGGCTCCGCCCCCCTGACGAGC
ATCACAAAAATCGACGCTCAAGTCAGAGGTGGCGAAACCCGACAGGACTATAAAGATACCAGGCGTTTCC
CCCTGGAAGCTCCCTCGTGCGCTCTCCTGTTCCGACCCTGCCGCTTACCGGATACCTGTCCGCCTTTCTC
CCTTCGGGAAGCGTGGCGCTTTCTCATAGCTCACGCTGTAGGTATCTCAGTTCGGTGTAGGTCGTTCGCT
CCAAGCTGGGCTGTGTGCACGAACCCCCCGTTCAGCCCGACCGCTGCGCCTTATCCGGTAACTATCGTCT
TGAGTCCAACCCGGTAAGACACGACTTATCGCCACTGGCAGCAGCCACTGGTAACAGGATTAGCAGAGCG
AGGTATGTAGGCGGTGCTACAGAGTTCTTGAAGTGGTGGCCTAACTACGGCTACACTAGAAGNACAGTAT
TTGGTATCTGCGCTCTGCTGAAGCCAGTTACCTTCGGAAAAAGAGTTGGTAGCTCTTGATCCGGCAAACA
AACCACCGCTGGTAGCGGTGGTTTTTTTGTTTGCAAGCAGCAGATTACGCGCAGAAAAAAAGGATCTCAA
GAAGATCCTTTGATCTTTTCTACGGGGTCTGACGCTCAGTGGAACGAAAACTCACGTTAAGGGATTTTGG
TCATGAGATTATCAAAAAGGATCTTCACCTAGATCCTTTTAAATTAAAAATGAAGTTTTAAATCAATCTA
AAGTATATATGAGTAAACTTGGTCTGACAGTTACCAATGCTTAATCAGTGAGGCACCTATCTCAGCGATC
TGTCTATTTCGTTCATCCATAGTTGCCTGACTCCCCGTCGTGTAGATAACTACGATACGGGAGGGCTTAC
CATCTGGCCCCAGTGCTGCAATGATACCGCGAGACCCACGCTCACCGGCTCCAGATTTATCAGCAATAAA
CCAGCCAGCCGGAAGGGCCGAGCGCAGAAGTGGTCCTGCAACTTTATCCGCCTCCATCCAGTCTATTAAT
TGTTGCCGGGAAGCTAGAGTAAGTAGTTCGCCAGTTAATAGTTTGCGCAACGTTGTTGCCATTGCTACAG
GCATCGTGGTGTCACGCTCGTCGTTTGGTATGGCTTCATTCAGCTCCGGTTCCCAACGATCAAGGCGAGT
TACATGATCCCCCATGTTGTGCAAAAAAGCGGTTAGCTCCTTCGGTCCTCCGATCGTTGTCAGAAGTAAG
TTGGCCGCAGTGTTATCACTCATGGTTATGGCAGCACTGCATAATTCTCTTACTGTCATGCCATCCGTAA
GATGCTTTTCTGTGACTGGTGAGTACTCAACCAAGTCATTCTGAGAATAGTGTATGCGGCGACCGAGTTG
CTCTTGCCCGGCGTCAATACGGGATAATACCGCGCCACATAGCAGAACTTTAAAAGTGCTCATCATTGGA
AAACGTTCTTCGGGGCGAAAACTCTCAAGGATCTTACCGCTGTTGAGATCCAGTTCGATGTAACCCACTC
GTGCACCCAACTGATCTTCAGCATCTTTTACTTTCACCAGCGTTTCTGGGTGAGCAAAAACAGGAAGGCA
AAATGCCGCAAAAAAGGGAATAAGGGCGACACGGAAATGTTGAATACTCATACTCTTCCTTTTTCAATAT
TATTGAAGCATTTATCAGGGTTATTGTCTCATGAGCGGATACATATTTGAATGTATTTAGAAAAATAAAC
AAATAGGGGTTCCGCGCACATTTCCCCGAAAAGTGCCACCTGGGTCGACATTGATTATTGACTAGTTATT
AATAGTAATCAATTACGGGGTCATTAGTTCATAGCCCATATATGGAGTTCCGCGTTACATAACTTACGGT
AAATGGCCCGCCTGGCTGACCGCCCAACGACCCCCGCCCATTGACGTCAATAATGACGTATGTTCCCATA
GTAACGCCAATAGGGACTTTCCATTGACGTCAATGGGTGGAGTATTTACGGTAAACTGCCCACTTGGCAG
TACATCAAGTGTATCATATGCCAAGTACGCCCCCTATTGACGTCAATGACGGTAAATGGCCCGCCTGGCA
TTATGCCCAGTACATGACCTTATGGGACTTTCCTACTTGGCAGTACATCTACGTATTAGTCATCGCTATT
ACCATGGTCGAGGTGAGCCCCACGTTCTGCTTCACTCTCCCCATCTCCCCCCCCTCCCCACCCCCAATTT
TGTATTTATTTATTTTTTAATTATTTTGTGCAGCGATGGGGGCGGGGGGGGGGGGGGGGCGCGCGCCAGG
CGGGGCGGGGCGGGGCGAGGGGCGGGGCGGGGCGAGGCGGAGAGGTGCGGCGGCAGCCAATCAGAGCGGC
GCGCTCCGAAAGTTTCCTTTTATGGCGAGGCGGCGGCGGCGGCGGCCCTATAAAAAGCGAAGCGCGCGGC
GGGCGGGAGTCGCTGCGTTGCCTTCGCCCCGTGCCCCGCTCCGCGCCGCCTCGCGCCGCCCGCCCCGGCT
CTGACTGACCGCGTTACTCCCACAGGTGAGCGGGCGGGACGGCCCTTCTCCTCCGGGCTGTAATTAGCGC
TTGGTTTAATGACGGCTCGTTTCTTTTCTGTGGCTGCGTGAAAGCCTTAAAGGGCTCCGGGAGGGCCCTT
TGTGCGGGGGGGAGCGGCTCGGGGGGTGCGTGCGTGTGTGTGTGCGTGGGGAGCGCCGCGTGCGGCCCGC
GCTGCCCGGCGGCTGTGAGCGCTGCGGGCGCGGCGCGGGGCTTTGTGCGCTCCGCGTGTGCGCGAGGGGA
GCGCGGCCGGGGGCGGTGCCCCGCGGTGCGGGGGGGCTGCGAGGGGAACAAAGGCTGCGTGCGGGGTGTG
TGCGTGGGGGGGTGAGCAGGGGGTGTGGGCGCGGCGGTCGGGCTGTAACCCCCCCCTGCACCCCCCTCCC
CGAGTTGCTGAGCACGGCCCGGCTTCGGGTGCGGGGCTCCGTACGGGGCGTGGCGCGGGGCTCGCCGTGC
CGGGCGGGGGGTGGCGGCAGGTGGGGGTGCCGGGCGGGGCGGGGCCGCCTCGGGCCGGGGAGGGCTCGGG
GGAGGGGCGCGGCGGCCCCCGGAGCGCCGGCGGCTGTCGAGGCGCGGCGAGCCGCAGCCATTGCCTTTTA
TGGTAATCGTGCGAGAGGGCGCAGGGACTTCCTTTGTCCCAAATCTGTGCGGAGCCGAAATCTGGGAGGC
GCCGCCGCACCCCCTCTAGCGGGCGCGGGGCGAAGCGGTGCGGCGCCGGCAGGAAGGAAATGGGCGGGGA
GGGCCTTCGTGCGTCGCCGCGCCGCCGTCCCCTTCTCCCTCTCCAGCCTCGGGGCTGTCCGCGGGGGGAC
GGCTGCCTTCGGGGGGGACGGGGCAGGGCGGGGTTCGGCTTCTGGCGTGTGACCGGCGGCTCTAGAGCCT
CTGCTAACCATGTTCATGCCTTCTTCTTTTTCCTACAGCTCCTGGGCAACGTGCTGGTTATTGTGCTGTC
TCATCATTTTGGCAAAGAATTGCTCGAGCTCAAGCTTCGAATTCATGAGCGATGTTACCATTGTGAAAGA
AGGTTGGGTTCAGAAGAGGGGAGAATATATAAAAAACTGGAGGCCAAGATACTTCCTTTTGAAGACAGAT
GGCTCATTCATAGGATATAAAGAGAAACCTCAAGATGTGGATTTACCTTATCCCCTCAACAACTTTTCAG
TGGCAAAATGCCAGTTAATGAAAACAGAACGACCAAAGCCAAACACATTTATAATCAGATGTCTCCAGTG
GACTACTGTTATAGAGAGAACATTTCATGTAGATACTCCAGAGGAAAGGGAAGAATGGACAGAAGCTATC
CAGGCTGTAGCAGACAGACTGCAGAGGCAAGAAGAGGAGAGAATGAATTGTAGTCCAACTTCACAAATTG
ATAATATAGGAGAGGAAGAGATGGATGCCTCTACAACCCATCATAAAAGAAAGACAATGAATGATTTTGA
CTATTTGAAACTACTAGGTAAAGGCACTTTTGGGAAAGTTATTTTGGTTCGAGAGAAGGCAAGTGGAAAA
TACTATGCTATGAAGATTCTGAAGAAAGAAGTCATTATTGCAAAGGATGAAGTGGCACACACTCTAACTG
AAAGCAGAGTATTAAAGAACACTAGACATCCCTTTTTAACATCCTTGAAATATTCCTTCCAGACAAAAGA
CCGTTTGTGTTTTGTGATGGAATATGTTAATGGGGGCGAGCTGTTTTTCCATTTGTCGAGAGAGCGGGTG
TTCTCTGAGGACCGCACACGTTTCTATGGTGCAGAAATTGTCTCTGCCTTGGACTATCTACATTCCGGAA
AGATTGTGTACCGTGATCTCAAGTTGGAGAATCTAATGCTGGACAAAGATGGCCACATAAAAATTACAGA
TTTTGGACTTTGCAAAGAAGGGATCACAGATGCAGCCACCATGAAGACATTCTGTGGCACTCCAGAATAT
CTGGCACCAGAGGTGTTAGAAGATAATGACTATGGCCGAGCAGTAGACTGGTGGGGCCTAGGGGTTGTCA
TGTATGAAATGATGTGTGGGAGGTTACCTTTCTACAACCAGGACCATGAGAAACTTTTTGAATTAATATT
AATGGAAGACATTAAATTTCCTCGAACACTCTCTTCAGATGCAAAATCATTGCTTTCAGGGCTCTTGATA
AAGGATCCAAATAAACGCCTTGGTGGAGGACCAGATGATGCAAAAGAAATTATGAGACACAGTTTCTTCT
CTGGAGTAAACTGGCAAGATGTATATGATAAAAAGCTTGTACCTCCTTTTAAACCTCAAGTAACATCTGA
GACAGATACTAGATATTTTGATGAAGAATTTACAGCTCAGACTATTACAATAACACCACCTGAAAAATAT
GATGAGGATGGTATGGACTGCATGGACAATGAGAGGCGGCCGCATTTCCCTCAATTTGCCTACTCTGCAA
GTGGACGAGAATAAGAATAAGGGCGAATTCTGCAGTCGACGGTACCGCGGGCCCGGGATCCGCCCCTCTC
CCTCCCCCCCCCCTAACGTTACTGGCCGAAGCCGCTTGGAATAAGGCCGGTGTGCGTTTGTCTATATGTT
ATTTTCCACCATATTGCCGTCTTTTGGCAATGTGAGGGCCCGGAAACCTGGCCCTGTCTTCTTGACGAGC
ATTCCTAGGGGTCTTTCCCCTCTCGCCAAAGGAATGCAAGGTCTGTTGAATGTCGTGAAGGAAGCAGTTC
CTCTGGAAGCTTCTTGAAGACAAACAACGTCTGTAGCGACCCTTTGCAGGCAGCGGAACCCCCCACCTGG
CGACAGGTGCCTCTGCGGCCAAAAGCCACGTGTATAAGATACACCTGCAAAGGCGGCACAACCCCAGTGC
CACGTTGTGAGTTGGATAGTTGTGGAAAGAGTCAAATGGCTCTCCTCAAGCGTATTCAACAAGGGGCTGA
AGGATGCCCAGAAGGTACCCCATTGTATGGGATCTGATCTGGGGCCTCGGTACACATGCTTTACATGTGT
TTAGTCGAGGTTAAAAAAACGTCTAGGCCCCCCGAACCACGGGGACGTGGTTTTCCTTTGAAAAACACGA
TGATAATATGGCCACAACCATGGTGAGCAAGGGCGAGGAGCTGTTCACCGGGGTGGTGCCCATCCTGGTC
GAGCTGGACGGCGACGTAAACGGCCACAAGTTCAGCGTGTCCGGCGAGGGCGAGGGCGATGCCACCTACG
GCAAGCTGACCCTGAAGTTCATCTGCACCACCGGCAAGCTGCCCGTGCCCTGGCCCACCCTCGTGACCAC
CCTGACCTACGGCGTGCAGTGCTTCAGCCGCTACCCCGACCACATGAAGCAGCACGACTTCTTCAAGTCC
GCCATGCCCGAAGGCTACGTCCAGGAGCGCACCATCTTCTTCAAGGACGACGGCAACTACAAGACCCGCG
CCGAGGTGAAGTTCGAGGGCGACACCCTGGTGAACCGCATCGAGCTGAAGGGCATCGACTTCAAGGAGGA
CGGCAACATCCTGGGGCACAAGCTGGAGTACAACTACAACAGCCACAACGTCTATATCATGGCCGACAAG
CAGAAGAACGGCATCAAGGTGAACTTCAAGATCCGCCACAACATCGAGGACGGCAGCGTGCAGCTCGCCG
ACCACTACCAGCAGAACACCCCCATCGGCGACGGCCCCGTGCTGCTGCCCGACAACCACTACCTGAGCAC
CCAGTCCGCCCTGAGCAAAGACCCCAACGAGAAGCGCGATCACATGGTCCTGCTGGAGTTCGTGACCGCC
GCCGGGATCACTCTCGGCATGGACGAGCTGTACAAGTAAAGCGGCCGCAATTCACTCCTCAGGTGCAGGC
TGCCTATCAGAAGGTGGTGGCTGGTGTGGCCAATGCCCTGGCTCACAAATACCACTGAGATCTTTTTCCC
TCTGCCAAAAATTATGGGGACATCATGAAGCCCCTTGAGCATCTGACTTCTGGCTAATAAAGGAAATTTA
TTTTCATTGCAATAGTGTGTTGGAATTTTTTGTGTCTATCACTCGGAAGGACATATGGGAGGGCAAATCA
TTTAAAACATCAGAATGAGTATTTGGTTTAGAGTTTGGCAACATATGCCCATATGCTGGCTGCCATGAAC
AAAGGTTGGCTATAAAGAGGTCATCAGTATATGAAACAGCCCCCTGCTGTCCATTCCTTATTCCATAGAA
AAGCCTTGACTTGAGGTTAGATTTTTTTTATATTTTGTTTTGTGTTATTTTTTTCTTTAACATCCCTAAA
ATTTTCCTTACATGTTTTACTAGCCAGATTTTTCCTCCTCTCCTGACTACTCCCAGTCATAGCTGTCCCT
CTTCTCTTATGGAGATCCCTCGACCTGCACCGTCGACCAGCTGGTCGACGGTGCACCGTCGACCAGCTTG
GCGTAATCATGGTCATAGCTGTTTCCTGTGTGAAATTGTTATCCGCTCACAATTCCACACAACATACGAG
CCGGAAGCATAAAGTGTAAAGCCTGGGGTGCCTAATGAGTGAGCTAACTCACATTAATTGCGTTGCGCTC
ACTGCCCGCTTTCCAGTCGGGAAACCTGTCGTGCCAGCGGATCCGCATCTCAATTAGTCAGCAACCATAG
TCCCGCCCCTAACTCCGCCCATCCCGCCCCTAACTCCGCCCAGTTCCGCCCATTCTCCGCCCCATGGCTG
ACTAATTTTTTTTATTTATGCAGAGGCCGAGGCCGCCTCGGCCTCTGAGCTATTCCAGAAGTAGTGAGGA
GGCTTTTTTGGAGGCCTAGGCTTTTGCAAAAAGCTAACTTGTTTATTGCAGCTTATAATGGTTACAAATA
AAGCAATAGCATCACAAATTTCACAAATAAAGCATTTTTTTCACTGCATTCTAGTTGTGGTTTGTCCAAA
CTCATCAATGTATCTTATCATGTCTGGATCCGCTGCATTAATGAATCGGCCAACGCGCGGGGAGAGGCGG
TTTGCGTATTGGGCGCTCTTCCGCTTCCTCGCTCACTGACTCGCTGCGCTCGGTCGTTCGGCTGCGGCGA
GCGGTATCAGCTCACTCAAAGGCGGTAATACGGTTATCCACAGAATCAGGGGATAACGCAGGAAAGAACA
TGTGAGCAAAAGGCCAG
Features (pLannotate 1.2.2; 22 found; start..end, strand, type, name):
     42..630     -  rep_origin     ori: high-copy-number ColE1/pMB1/pBR322/pUC origin of replication
    801..1661    -  CDS            AmpR: β-lactamase; bla; confers resistance to ampicillin, carbenicillin, and related antibiotics
   1662..1766    -  promoter       AmpR promoter: bla
   1797..2176    +  enhancer       CMV enhancer: human cytomegalovirus immediate early enhancer
   2178..2455    +  promoter       chicken β-actin promoter: No description available
   2456..3468    +  intron         chimeric intron: chimera between introns from chicken β-actin and rabbit β-globin
   3523..3544    +  misc_feature   MCS (fragment): multiple cloning site
   3545..4981    +  CDS            AKT3: AKT3_HUMAN - Also known as PKBG. Experimental evidence at protein level: Swiss-Prot protein existence level 1. AKT3 is one of 3 closely related serine/threonine-protein kinases (AKT1, AKT2 and AKT3) called the AKT kinase, and which regulate many processes including metabolism, proliferation, cell survival, growth and angiogenesis. This is mediated through serine and/or threonine phosphorylation of a range of downstream substrates. Over 100 substrate candidates have been reported so far, but for most of them, no isoform specificity has been reported. AKT3 is the least studied AKT isoform. It pl
   4994..5031    +  misc_feature   MCS (fragment): multiple cloning site
   5033..5619    +  misc_feature   IRES2: internal ribosome entry site (IRES) of the encephalomyocarditis virus (EMCV)
   5620..6339    +  CDS            EGFP: the original enhanced GFP (Yang et al., 1996) mammalian codon-optimized
   6348..6425    +  CDS            HBB (fragment): HBB_PONPY - Experimental evidence at transcript level: Swiss-Prot protein existence level 2. Involved in oxygen transport from the lung to the various peripheral tissues. From Pongo pygmaeus (Bornean orangutan).
   6496..6547    +  polyA_signal   β-globin poly(A) signal (fragment): rabbit β-globin polyadenylation signal (Gil and Proudfoot, 1987)
   6966..6982    -  protein_bind   lac operator: The lac repressor binds to the lac operator to inhibit transcription in E. coli. This inhibition can be relieved by adding lactose or isopropyl-β-D-thiogalactopyranoside (IPTG). lac repressor encoded by lacI
   6990..7020    -  promoter       lac promoter: promoter for the E. coli lac operon
   7035..7056    -  protein_bind   CAP binding site: CAP binding activates transcription in the presence of cAMP. E. coli catabolite activator protein
   7069..7108    -  CDS            lacI (fragment): lac repressor; lacI; The lac repressor binds to the lac operator to inhibit transcription in E. coli. This inhibition can be relieved by adding lactose or isopropyl-β-D-thiogalactopyranoside (IPTG).
   7115..7137    +  promoter       SV40 promoter (fragment): SV40 enhancer and early promoter
   7161..7296    +  rep_origin     SV40 ori: SV40 origin of replication
   7316..7450    +  polyA_signal   SV40 poly(A) signal: SV40 polyadenylation signal
   7452..7506    -  CDS            lacI (fragment): lac repressor; lacI; The lac repressor binds to the lac operator to inhibit transcription in E. coli. This inhibition can be relieved by adding lactose or isopropyl-β-D-thiogalactopyranoside (IPTG).
   7508..7641    -  rep_origin     RSF ori (fragment): Plasmids containing the RSF 1030 origin of replication can be propagated in E. coli cells that contain additional plasmids with compatible origins.
