[The description below was written by a language model from this plasmid's Addgene catalogue record and pLannotate feature annotations shown in this document.]
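Description:
pCIG AKT3 S472A is a mammalian expression plasmid built on the pCIG backbone that carries human AKT3 with a serine-to-alanine substitution at residue 472. It is maintained in E. coli through a high-copy ColE1/pUC-type origin and selected with ampicillin via the β-lactamase gene and its native promoter. The catalogue lists an insert size of 7647 bp, but this equals the length of the whole plasmid. In the feature table the AKT3 coding sequence spans about 1.4 kb.

Expression is driven by a CAG-type arrangement: the CMV immediate-early enhancer, the chicken β-actin promoter and a chimeric chicken β-actin/rabbit β-globin intron, which together give strong, broadly active transcription in mammalian cells. The AKT3 open reading frame sits between remnants of the multiple cloning site and is followed by an EMCV IRES and EGFP. A single bicistronic transcript therefore yields untagged AKT3 S472A and a separate green fluorescent reporter that marks the expressing cells. The transcript ends in rabbit β-globin 3′ sequence with its polyadenylation signal; the short "HBB" hit in the annotation probably reflects this globin-derived region rather than a separate coding element. An SV40 origin is also present, which allows episomal replication in cells expressing large T antigen. The lac, lacI and RSF ori fragments appear to be backbone remnants.

AKT3 is a serine/threonine kinase of the AKT family, and replacing S472 with alanine prevents phosphorylation at that position. The record does not describe the functional consequence. The associated study examined an AKT3-FOXG1-reelin network in neuronal migration defects of human focal cortical malformations, which suggests use as a mutant comparator in such expression experiments.
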