Addgene plasmid #73052: pCIG AKT3 S472A
Purpose: Human AKT3 S472A
Depositing lab: Joseph Gleeson. Publication: An AKT3-FOXG1-reelin network underlies defective migration in human focal malformations of cortical development. Baek ST, Copeland B, Yun EJ, Kwon SK, Guemez-Gamboa A, Schaffer AE, Kim S, Kang HC, Song S, Mathern GW, Gleeson JG. Nat Med. 2015 Dec;21(12):1445-54. doi: 10.1038/nm.3982. Epub 2015 Nov 2. PubMed 26523971.
Backbone
  Vector backbone: pCIG
  Vector type: Mammalian Expression
Growth in bacteria
  Bacterial resistance: Ampicillin, 100 μg/mL
  Growth temperature: 37°C
  Growth strain: DH5alpha
  Copy number: Unknown
Gene/Insert
  Gene/Insert name: AKT3 S472A
  Species: H. sapiens (human)
  Insert size (bp): 7647
  Mutation: S472A
  Entrez Gene: AKT3 (a.k.a. MPPH, MPPH2, PKB-GAMMA, PKBG, PRKBG, RAC-PK-gamma, RAC-gamma, STK-2)
  Cloning method: Unknown
  Sequencing primers: 5′ tggcgtgtgaccggcggctcta
Terms and licenses: Academic/Nonprofit Terms; Industry Terms: Not Available to Industry
How to cite: pCIG AKT3 S472A was a gift from Joseph Gleeson (Addgene plasmid # 73052 ; http://n2t.net/addgene:73052 ; RRID:Addgene_73052)
