>Addgene plasmid #73052 | pCIG AKT3 S472A | addgene partial sequence | sequence record 140362 | pCDH-rev 5'-GCATTCCTTTGGCGAGAG-3'
GGGCCAGGTTTCCGGGCCCTCACATTGCCAAAAGACGGCAATATGGTGGAAAATAACATATAGACAAACG
CACACCGGCCTTATTCCAAGCGGCTTCGGCCAGTAACGTTAGGGGGGGGGGAGGGAGAGGGGCGGATCCC
GGGCCCGCGGTACCGTCGACTGCAGAATTCGCCCTTATTCTTATTCTCGTCCACTTGCAGAGTAGGCAAA
TTGAGGGAAATGCGGCCGCCTCTCATTGTCCATGCAGTCCATACCATCCTCATCATATTTTTCAGGTGGT
GTTATTGTAATAGTCTGAGCTGTAAATTCTTCATCAAAATATCTAGTATCTGTCTCAGATGTTACTTGAG
GTTTAAAAGGAGGTACAAGCTTTTTATCATATACATCTTGCCAGTTTACTCCAGAGAAGAAACTGTGTCT
CATAATTTCTTTTGCATCATCTGGTCCTCCACCAAGGCGTTTATTTGGATCCTTTATCAAGAGCCCTGAA
AGCAATGATTTTGCATCTGAAGAGAGTGTTCGAGGAAATTTAATGTCTTCCATTAATATTAATTCAAAAA
GTTTCTCATGGTCCTGGTTGTAGAAAGGTAACCTCCCACACATCATTTCATACATGACAACCCCTAGGCC
CCACCAGTCTACTGCTCGGCCATAGTCATTATCTTCTAACACCTCTGGTGCCAGATATTCTGGAGTGCCA
CAGAATGTCTTCATGGTGGCTGCATCTGTGATCCCTTCTTTGCAAAGTCCAAAATCTGTAATTTTTATGT
GGCCATCTTTGTCCAGCATTAGATTCTCCAACTTGAGATCACGGTACACAATCTTTCCGGAATGTAGATA
GTCCAAGGCAGA
